Addgene plasmid #60880: GST-PBD
Purpose: Bacterially expressed GST-tagged human polo-like kinase 1 PBD AA365-653
Depositing lab: Trina Schroer. Depositing organization: Johns Hopkins University and School of Medicine. Publication: Dynactin helps target Polo-like kinase 1 to kinetochores via its left-handed beta-helical p27 subunit. Yeh TY, Kowalska AK, Scipioni BR, Cheong FK, Zheng M, Derewenda U, Derewenda ZS, Schroer TA. EMBO J. 2013 Apr 3;32(7):1023-35. doi: 10.1038/emboj.2013.30. Epub 2013 Mar 1. PubMed 23455152.
Backbone
  Vector backbone: pGEX-4T-2
  Backbone size w/o insert (bp): 4969
  Total vector size (bp): 4969
  Vector type: Bacterial Expression
Growth in bacteria
  Bacterial resistance: Ampicillin, 100 μg/mL
  Growth temperature: 37°C
  Growth strain: XL10 Gold
  Copy number: High Copy
Gene/Insert
  Gene/Insert name: Polo-like kinase 1 (alt name: Plk1)
  Species: H. sapiens (human); BC01486
  Insert size (bp): 712
  GenBank ID: NM_005030.3
  Entrez Gene: PLK1 (a.k.a. PLK, STPK13)
  Tag / fusion protein: GST (N terminal on backbone)
  Cloning method: Restriction Enzyme; 5′ cloning site EcoRI (not destroyed); 3′ cloning site XhoI (not destroyed)
  Sequencing primers: 5′ GGG CTG GCA AGC CAC GTT TGG TG
Terms and licenses: Academic/Nonprofit Terms; Industry Terms: Not Available to Industry
How to cite: GST-PBD was a gift from Trina Schroer (Addgene plasmid # 60880 ; http://n2t.net/addgene:60880 ; RRID:Addgene_60880)
