[The description below was written by a language model from this plasmid's Addgene catalogue record.]
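Description:
GST-PBD is a bacterial expression plasmid built on the pGEX-4T-2 backbone for producing the polo-box domain (PBD) of human Polo-like kinase 1 (PLK1) as a glutathione S-transferase fusion. The record describes it as a high-copy plasmid selected with ampicillin. No feature table is provided, so the promoter, origin and other backbone elements are not itemised. pGEX-4T vectors generally drive expression from an IPTG-inducible tac promoter, carry lacI for repression, and place a thrombin cleavage site between GST and the cloning sites, but none of this is confirmed in this entry.

The insert is a fragment of human PLK1 cloned between EcoRI and XhoI, with both sites retained, so that the backbone-encoded GST sits at the N terminus of the fusion. The stated purpose gives the fragment as residues 365–653. This conflicts with other information: a span of that length would need more coding sequence than the listed 712 bp insert, and the upper boundary lies beyond the usual length of human PLK1, so the coordinates should be checked against the sequence. The record also gives the same figure for total vector size and for the backbone without insert, so the true total size is not stated reliably.

The PBD is the C-terminal phosphopeptide-binding module that targets PLK1 to its substrates and subcellular sites. A GST-tagged version allows purification on glutathione resin and is well suited to pull-down and in vitro binding assays. This fits the associated study, which examined how dynactin, through its p27 subunit, helps recruit PLK1 to kinetochores.
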