>Addgene plasmid #60880 | GST-PBD | depositor partial sequence | sequence record 98117 | AA 365-603
ATCTGGTTCCGCGTGGATCCCCGGAATTCGGCCGGCCATCGATTGCTCCCAGCAGCCTGGACCCCAGCAA
CCGGAAGCCCCTCACAGTCCTCAATAAAGGCTTGGAGAACCCCCTGCCTGAGCGTCCCCGGGAAAAAGAA
GAACCAGTGGTTCGAGAGACAGGTGAGGTGGTCGACTGCCACCTCAGTGACATGCTGCAGCAGCTGCACA
GTGTCAATGCCTCCAAGCCCTCGGAGCGTGGGCTGGTCAGGCAAGAGGAGGCTGAGGATCCTGCCTGCAT
CCCCATCTTCTGGGTCAGCAAGTGGGTGGACTATTCGGACAAGTACGGCCTTGGGTATCAGCTCTGTGAT
AACAGCGTGGGGGTGCTCTTCAATGACTCAACACGCCTCATCCTCTACAATGATGGTGACAGCCTGCAGT
ACATAGAGCGTGACGGCACTGAGTCCTACCTCACCGTGAGTTCCCATCCCAACTCCTTGATGAAGAAGAT
CACCCTCCTTAAATATTTCCGCAATTACATGAGCGAGCACTTGCTGAAGGCAGGTGCCAACATCACGCCG
CGCGAAGGTGATGAGCTCGCCCGGCTGCCCTACCTACGGACCTGGTTCCGCACCCGCAGCGCCATCATCC
TGCACCTCAGCAACGGCAGCGTGCAGATCAACTTCTTCCAGGATCACACCAAGCTCATCTTGTGCCCACT
GATGGCAGCCGTGACCTACATCGACGAGAAGCGGGACTTCCGCACATACCGCCTGAGTCTCCTGGAGGAG
TACGGCTGCTGCAAGGAGCTGGCCAGCCGGCTCCGCTACGCCCGCACTATGGTGGACAAGCTGCTGAGCT
CACGCTCGGCCAGCAACCGTCTCAAGGCCTCCTAAGGCGCGCCAGTCGACTCGAGCGGCCGCATCGTGAC
TGACTGACGATCTGCCTCGCGCGTTTCGGTGATGA
