>Addgene plasmid #60880 | GST-PBD | addgene partial sequence | sequence record 100344 | pGEX3 5'-CCGGGAGCTGCATGTGTCAGAGG-3'
AACGCGCGAGGCAGATCGTCAGTCAGTCACGATGCGGCCGCTCGAGTCGACTGGCGCGCCTTAGGAGGCC
TTGAGACGGTTGCTGGCCGAGCGTGAGCTCAGCAGCTTGTCCACCATAGTGCGGGCGTAGCGGAGCCGGC
TGGCCAGCTCCTTGCAGCAGCCGTACTCCTCCAGGAGACTCAGGCGGTATGTGCGGAAGTCCCGCTTCTC
GTCGATGTAGGTCACGGCTGCCATCAGTGGGCACAAGATGAGCTTGGTGTGATCCTGGAAGAAGTTGATC
TGCACGCTGCCGTTGCTGAGGTGCAGGATGATGGCGCTGCGGGTGCGGAACCAGGTCCGTAGGTAGGGCA
GCCGGGCGAGCTCATCACCTTCGCGCGGCGTGATGTTGGCACCTGCCTTCAGCAAGTGCTCGCTCATGTA
ATTGCGGAAATATTTAAGGAGGGTGATCTTCTTCATCAAGGAGTTGGGATGGGAACTCACGGTGAGGTAG
GACTCAGTGCCGTCACGCTCTATGTACTGCAGGCTGTCACCATCATTGTAGAGGATGAGGCGTGTTGAGT
CATTGAAGAGCACCCCCACGCTGTTATCACAGAGCTGATACCCAAGGCCGTACTTGTCCGAATAGTCCAC
CCACTTGCTGACCCAGAAGATGGGGATGCAGGCAGGATCCTCAGCCTCCTCTTGCCTGACCAGCCCACGC
TCCGAGGGCTTGGAGGCATTGACACTGTGCAGCTGCTGCAGCATGTCACTGAGGTGGCAGTCGACCACCT
CACCTGTCTCTCGAACCACTGGTTCTTCTTTTTCCCGGGGACGCTCAGGCAGGGGGTTCTCCAAGCCTTT
ATTGAGGACTGTGAGGGGCTTCCGGTTGCTGGGGTCCAGGCTGCTGGGAGCAATCGATGGCCGGCCGAAT
TCCGGGGATCCACGCGGAACCAGATCCGATTTTGGAGGATGGTCGCCACCACCAAACGTGGCTTGCCAGC
CCTGCAAAGGCCATGCTATATACTTGCTGGATTTCAAGTACTTATCAATTTGTGGGATAGCTCATACGTT
TTT
